>Addgene plasmid #161520 | pYPQ166-SpRY | addgene full sequence | sequence record 325640 | Addgene NGS Result
CAAATAATGATTTTATTTTGACTGATAGTGACCTGTTCGTTGCAACAAATTGATGAGCAATGCTTTTTTA
TAATGCCAACTTTGTACAAAAAAGCAGGCTCCGAATTCGCCCTTCACCATGGATTACAAGGACCACGACG
GGGATTACAAGGACCACGACATTGATTACAAGGATGATGATGACAAGATGGCTCCGAAGAAGAAGAGGAA
GGTTGGCATCCACGGGGTGCCAGCTGCTGACAAGAAGTACTCGATCGGCCTCGATATTGGGACTAACTCT
GTTGGCTGGGCCGTGATCACCGACGAGTACAAGGTGCCCTCAAAGAAGTTCAAGGTCCTGGGCAACACCG
ATCGGCATTCCATCAAGAAGAATCTCATTGGCGCTCTCCTGTTCGACAGCGGCGAGACGGCTGAGAGGAC
GCGGCTCAAGCGCACCGCCCGCAGGCGGTACACGCGCAGGAAGAATCGCATCTGCTACCTGCAGGAGATT
TTCTCCAACGAGATGGCGAAGGTTGACGATTCTTTCTTCCACAGGCTGGAGGAGTCATTCCTCGTGGAGG
AGGATAAGAAGCACGAGCGGCATCCAATCTTCGGCAACATTGTCGACGAGGTTGCCTACCACGAGAAGTA
CCCTACGATCTACCATCTGCGGAAGAAGCTCGTGGACTCCACAGATAAGGCGGACCTCCGCCTGATCTAC
CTCGCTCTGGCCCACATGATTAAGTTCAGGGGCCATTTCCTGATCGAGGGGGATCTCAACCCGGACAATA
GCGATGTTGACAAGCTGTTCATCCAGCTCGTGCAGACGTACAACCAGCTCTTCGAGGAGAACCCCATTAA
TGCGTCAGGCGTCGACGCGAAGGCTATCCTGTCCGCTAGGCTCTCGAAGTCTCGGCGCCTCGAGAACCTG
ATCGCCCAGCTGCCGGGCGAGAAGAAGAACGGCCTGTTCGGGAATCTCATTGCGCTCAGCCTGGGGCTCA
CGCCCAACTTCAAGTCGAATTTCGATCTCGCTGAGGACGCCAAGCTGCAGCTCTCCAAGGACACATACGA
CGATGACCTGGATAACCTCCTGGCCCAGATCGGCGATCAGTACGCGGACCTGTTCCTCGCTGCCAAGAAT
CTGTCGGACGCCATCCTCCTGTCTGATATTCTCAGGGTGAACACCGAGATTACGAAGGCTCCGCTCTCAG
CCTCCATGATCAAGCGCTACGACGAGCACCATCAGGATCTGACCCTCCTGAAGGCGCTGGTCAGGCAGCA
GCTCCCCGAGAAGTACAAGGAGATCTTCTTCGATCAGTCGAAGAACGGCTACGCTGGGTACATTGACGGC
GGGGCCTCTCAGGAGGAGTTCTACAAGTTCATCAAGCCGATTCTGGAGAAGATGGACGGCACGGAGGAGC
TGCTGGTGAAGCTCAATCGCGAGGACCTCCTGAGGAAGCAGCGGACATTCGATAACGGCAGCATCCCACA
CCAGATTCATCTCGGGGAGCTGCACGCTATCCTGAGGAGGCAGGAGGACTTCTACCCTTTCCTCAAGGAT
AACCGCGAGAAGATCGAGAAGATTCTGACTTTCAGGATCCCGTACTACGTCGGCCCACTCGCTAGGGGCA
ACTCCCGCTTCGCTTGGATGACCCGCAAGTCAGAGGAGACGATCACGCCGTGGAACTTCGAGGAGGTGGT
CGACAAGGGCGCTAGCGCTCAGTCGTTCATCGAGAGGATGACGAATTTCGACAAGAACCTGCCAAATGAG
AAGGTGCTCCCTAAGCACTCGCTCCTGTACGAGTACTTCACAGTCTACAACGAGCTGACTAAGGTGAAGT
ATGTGACCGAGGGCATGAGGAAGCCGGCTTTCCTGTCTGGGGAGCAGAAGAAGGCCATCGTGGACCTCCT
GTTCAAGACCAACCGGAAGGTCACGGTTAAGCAGCTCAAGGAGGACTACTTCAAGAAGATTGAGTGCTTC
GATTCGGTCGAGATCTCTGGCGTTGAGGACCGCTTCAACGCCTCCCTGGGGACCTACCACGATCTCCTGA
AGATCATTAAGGATAAGGACTTCCTGGACAACGAGGAGAATGAGGATATCCTCGAGGACATTGTGCTGAC
ACTCACTCTGTTCGAGGACCGGGAGATGATCGAGGAGCGCCTGAAGACTTACGCCCATCTCTTCGATGAC
AAGGTCATGAAGCAGCTCAAGAGGAGGAGGTACACCGGCTGGGGGAGGCTGAGCAGGAAGCTCATCAACG
GCATTCGGGACAAGCAGTCCGGGAAGACGATCCTCGACTTCCTGAAGAGCGATGGCTTCGCGAACCGCAA
TTTCATGCAGCTGATTCACGATGACAGCCTCACATTCAAGGAGGATATCCAGAAGGCTCAGGTGAGCGGC
CAGGGGGACTCGCTGCACGAGCATATCGCGAACCTCGCTGGCTCGCCAGCTATCAAGAAGGGGATTCTGC
AGACCGTGAAGGTTGTGGACGAGCTGGTGAAGGTCATGGGCAGGCACAAGCCTGAGAACATCGTCATTGA
GATGGCCCGGGAGAATCAGACCACGCAGAAGGGCCAGAAGAACTCACGCGAGAGGATGAAGAGGATCGAG
GAGGGCATTAAGGAGCTGGGGTCCCAGATCCTCAAGGAGCACCCGGTGGAGAACACGCAGCTGCAGAATG
AGAAGCTCTACCTGTACTACCTCCAGAATGGCCGCGATATGTATGTGGACCAGGAGCTGGATATTAACAG
GCTCAGCGATTACGACGTCGATCATATCGTTCCACAGTCATTCCTGAAGGATGACTCCATTGACAACAAG
GTCCTCACCAGGTCGGACAAGAACCGGGGCAAGTCTGATAATGTTCCTTCAGAGGAGGTCGTTAAGAAGA
TGAAGAACTACTGGCGCCAGCTCCTGAATGCCAAGCTGATCACGCAGCGGAAGTTCGATAACCTCACAAA
GGCTGAGAGGGGCGGGCTCTCTGAGCTGGACAAGGCGGGCTTCATCAAGAGGCAGCTGGTCGAGACACGG
CAGATCACTAAGCACGTTGCGCAGATTCTCGACTCACGGATGAACACTAAGTACGATGAGAATGACAAGC
TGATCCGCGAGGTGAAGGTCATCACCCTGAAGTCAAAGCTCGTCTCCGACTTCAGGAAGGATTTCCAGTT
CTACAAGGTTCGGGAGATCAACAATTACCACCATGCCCATGACGCGTACCTGAACGCGGTGGTCGGCACA
GCTCTGATCAAGAAGTACCCAAAGCTCGAGAGCGAGTTCGTGTACGGGGACTACAAGGTTTACGATGTGA
GGAAGATGATCGCCAAGTCGGAGCAGGAGATTGGCAAGGCTACCGCCAAGTACTTCTTCTACTCTAACAT
TATGAATTTCTTCAAGACAGAGATCACTCTGGCCAATGGCGAGATCCGGAAGCGCCCCCTCATCGAGACG
AACGGCGAGACGGGGGAGATCGTGTGGGACAAGGGCAGGGATTTCGCGACCGTCAGGAAGGTTCTCTCCA
TGCCACAAGTGAATATCGTCAAGAAGACAGAGGTCCAGACTGGCGGGTTCTCTAAGGAGTCAATTAGGCC
TAAGCGGAACAGCGACAAGCTCATCGCCCGCAAGAAGGACTGGGATCCGAAGAAGTACGGCGGGTTCCTG
TGGCCCACTGTGGCCTACTCGGTCCTGGTTGTGGCGAAGGTTGAGAAGGGCAAGTCCAAGAAGCTCAAGA
GCGTGAAGGAGCTGCTGGGGATCACGATTATGGAGCGCTCCAGCTTCGAGAAGAACCCGATCGATTTCCT
GGAGGCGAAGGGCTACAAGGAGGTGAAGAAGGACCTGATCATTAAGCTCCCCAAGTACTCACTCTTCGAG
CTGGAGAACGGCAGGAAGCGGATGCTGGCTTCCGCTAAGCAGCTGCAGAAGGGGAACGAGCTGGCTCTGC
CGTCCAAGTATGTGAACTTCCTCTACCTGGCCTCCCACTACGAGAAGCTCAAGGGCAGCCCCGAGGACAA
CGAGCAGAAGCAGCTGTTCGTCGAGCAGCACAAGCATTACCTCGACGAGATCATTGAGCAGATTTCCGAG
TTCTCCAAGCGCGTGATCCTGGCCGACGCGAATCTGGATAAGGTCCTCTCCGCGTACAACAAGCACCGCG
ACAAGCCAATCAGGGAGCAGGCTGAGAATATCATTCATCTCTTCACCCTGACGAGGCTCGGCGCCCCTAG
GGCTTTCAAGTACTTCGACACAACTATCGATCCGAAGCAGTACAGGAGCACTAAGGAGGTCCTGGACGCG
ACCCTCATCCACCAGTCGATTACCGGCCTCTACGAGACGCGCATCGACCTGTCTCAGCTCGGGGGCGACA
AGCGGCCAGCGGCGACGAAGAAGGCGGGGCAGGCGAAGAAGAAGAAGTGAGCTCAGAGCTTTCGTTCGTA
TCATCGGTTTCGACAACGTTCGTCAAGTTCAATGCATCAGTTTCATTGCGCACACACCAGAATCCTACTG
AGTTTGAGTATTATGGCATTGGGAAAACTGTTTTTCTTGTACCATTTGTTGTGCTTGTAATTTACTGTGT
TTTTTATTCGGTTTTCGCTATCGAACTGTGAAATGGAAATGGATGGAGAAGAGTTAATGAATGATATGGT
CCTTTTGTTCATTCTCAAATTAATATTATTTGTTTTTTCTCTTATTTGTTGTGTGTTGAATTTGAAATTA
TAAGAGATATGCAAACATTTTGTTTTGAGTAAAAATGTGTCAAATCGTGGCCTCTAATGACCGAAGTTAA
TATGAGGAGTAAAACACTTGTAGTTGTACCATTATGCTTATTCACTAGGCAACAAATATATTTTCAGACC
TAGAAAAGCTGCAAATGTTACTGAATACAAGTATGTCCTCTTGTGTTTTAGACATTTATGAACTTTCCTT
TATGTAATTTTCCAGAATCCTTGTCAGATTCTAATCATTGCTTTATAATTATAGTTATACTCATGGATTT
GTAGTTGAGTATGAAAATATTTTTTAATGCATTTTATGACTTGCCAATTGTTCCGGAACTCTAGATAAGC
TTACCGGAAAGGGCGAATTCGCAACTTTGTATACAAAAGTTGAACGAGAAACGTAAAATGATATAAATAT
CAATATATTAAATTAGATTTTGCATAAAAAACAGACTACATAATACTGTAAAACACAACATATCCAGTCA
CTATGCCATCCAGCTGATATCCCCTATAGTGAGTCGTATTACATGGTCATAGCTGTTTCCTGGCAGCTCT
GGCCCGTGTCTCAAAATCTCTGATGTTACATTGCACAAGATAAAAATATATCATCATGCCTCCTCTGGAC
CAGCCAGGACAGAAATGCCTCGACTTCGCTGCTACCCAAGGTTGCCGGGTGACGCACACCGTGGAAACGG
ATGAAGGCACGAACCCAGTGGACATAAGCCTGTTCGGTTCGTAAGCTGTAATGCAAGTAGCGTATGCGCT
CACGCAACTGGTCCAGAACCTTGACCGAACGCAGCGGTGGTAACGGCGCAGTGGCGGTTTTCATGGCTTG
TTATGACTGTTTTTTTGGGGTACAGTCTATGCCTCGGGCATCCAAGCAGCAAGCGCGTTACGCCGTGGGT
CGATGTTTGATGTTATGGAGCAGCAACGATGTTACGCAGCAGGGCAGTCGCCCTAAAACAAAGTTAAACA
TTATGAGGGAAGCGGTGATCGCCGAAGTATCGACTCAACTATCAGAGGTAGTTGGCGTCATCGAGCGCCA
TCTCGAACCGACGTTGCTGGCCGTACATTTGTACGGCTCCGCAGTGGATGGCGGCCTGAAGCCACACAGT
GATATTGATTTGCTGGTTACGGTGACCGTAAGGCTTGATGAAACAACGCGGCGAGCTTTGATCAACGACC
TTTTGGAAACTTCGGCTTCCCCTGGAGAGAGCGAGATTCTCCGCGCTGTAGAAGTCACCATTGTTGTGCA
CGACGACATCATTCCGTGGCGTTATCCAGCTAAGCGCGAACTGCAATTTGGAGAATGGCAGCGCAATGAC
ATTCTTGCAGGTATCTTCGAGCCAGCCACGATCGACATTGATCTGGCTATCTTGCTGACAAAAGCAAGAG
AACATAGCGTTGCCTTGGTAGGTCCAGCGGCGGAGGAACTCTTTGATCCGGTTCCTGAACAGGATCTATT
TGAGGCGCTAAATGAAACCTTAACGCTATGGAACTCGCCGCCCGACTGGGCTGGCGATGAGCGAAATGTA
GTGCTTACGTTGTCCCGCATTTGGTACAGCGCAGTAACCGGCAAAATCGCGCCGAAGGATGTCGCTGCCG
ACTGGGCAATGGAGCGCCTGCCGGCCCAGTATCAGCCCGTCATACTTGAAGCTAGACAGGCTTATCTTGG
ACAAGAAGAAGATCGCTTGGCCTCGCGCGCAGATCAGTTGGAAGAATTTGTCCACTACGTGAAAGGCGAG
ATCACCAAGGTAGTCGGCAAATAACCCTCGAGCCACCCATGACCAAAATCCCTTAACGTGAGTTACGCGT
CGTTCCACTGAGCGTCAGACCCCGTAGAAAAGATCAAAGGATCTTCTTGAGATCCTTTTTTTCTGCGCGT
AATCTGCTGCTTGCAAACAAAAAAACCACCGCTACCAGCGGTGGTTTGTTTGCCGGATCAAGAGCTACCA
ACTCTTTTTCCGAAGGTAACTGGCTTCAGCAGAGCGCAGATACCAAATACTGTTCTTCTAGTGTAGCCGT
AGTTAGGCCACCACTTCAAGAACTCTGTAGCACCGCCTACATACCTCGCTCTGCTAATCCTGTTACCAGT
GGCTGCTGCCAGTGGCGATAAGTCGTGTCTTACCGGGTTGGACTCAAGACGATAGTTACCGGATAAGGCG
CAGCGGTCGGGCTGAACGGGGGGTTCGTGCACACAGCCCAGCTTGGAGCGAACGACCTACACCGAACTGA
GATACCTACAGCGTGAGCTATGAGAAAGCGCCACGCTTCCCGAAGGGAGAAAGGCGGACAGGTATCCGGT
AAGCGGCAGGGTCGGAACAGGAGAGCGCACGAGGGAGCTTCCAGGGGGAAACGCCTGGTATCTTTATAGT
CCTGTCGGGTTTCGCCACCTCTGACTTGAGCGTCGATTTTTGTGATGCTCGTCAGGGGGGCGGAGCCTAT
GGAAAAACGCCAGCAACGCGGCCTTTTTACGGTTCCTGGCCTTTTGCTGGCCTTTTGCTCACATGTTCTT
TCCTGCGTTATCCCCTGATTCTGTGGATAACCGTATTACCGCCTTTGAGTGAGCTGATACCGCTCGCCGC
AGCCGAACGACCGAGCGCAGCGAGTCAGTGAGCGAGGAAGCGGAAGAGCGCCCAATACGCAAACCGCCTC
TCCCCGCGCGTTGGCCGATTCATTAATGCAGCTGGCACGACAGGTTTCCCGACTGGAAAGCGGGCAGTGA
GCGCAACGCAATTAATACGCGTACCGCGAGCCAGGAAGAGTTTGTAGAAACGCAAAAAGGCCATCCGTCA
GGATGGCCTTCTGCTTAGTTTGATGCCTGGCAGTTTATGGCGGGCGTCCTGCCCGCCACCCTCCGGGCCG
TTGCTTCACAACGTTCAAATCCGCTCCCGGCGGATTTGTCCTACTCAGGAGAGCGTTCACCGACAAACAA
CAGATAAAACGAAAGGCCCAGTCTTCCGACTGAGCCTTTCGTTTTATTTGATGCCTGGCAGTTCCCTACT
CTCGCGTTAACGCTTGCATGGATGTTTTCCCAGTCACGACGTTGTAAAACGACGGCCAGTCTTAAGCTCG
GGCCC
Features (pLannotate 1.2.2; 14 found; start..end, strand, type, name):
      1..100     +  protein_bind   attL1: mutant version of attL; recombination site for the Gateway® LR reaction LR Clonase™
    164..183     +  CDS            2xFLAG (fragment): two tandem FLAG® epitope tags
    239..4339    +  CDS            cas9: CAS9_STRP1 - Also known as csn1 From Streptococcus pyogenes serotype M1.
   4397..5020    +  terminator     E9 terminator: terminator and polyadenylation signal from the pea rbcS-E9 gene
   5062..5185    +  protein_bind   attR5: mutant version of attR; recombination site for the Gateway® LR reaction LR Clonase™
   5203..5221    -  promoter       T7 promoter: promoter for bacteriophage T7 RNA polymerase
   5411..5434    +  promoter       Pc promoter (fragment): intI1 (promoter lies within the coding sequence); class 1 integron promoter
   5610..5666    +  CDS            GmR (fragment): gentamycin acetyltransferase; aacC1; confers resistance to gentamycin
   5673..6464    +  CDS            SmR: aminoglycoside adenylyltransferase (Murphy, 1985); aadA; confers resistance to spectinomycin and streptomycin
   6557..7145    +  rep_origin     ori: high-copy-number ColE1/pMB1/pBR322/pUC origin of replication
   7328..7420    +  CDS            lacI (fragment): lac repressor; lacI; The lac repressor binds to the lac operator to inhibit transcription in E. coli. This inhibition can be relieved by adding lactose or isopropyl-β-D-thiogalactopyranoside (IPTG).
   7475..7502    -  terminator     rrnB T2 terminator: transcription terminator T2 from the E. coli rrnB gene
   7634..7677    +  terminator     rrnB T1 terminator: Escherichia coli rrnB; transcription terminator T1 from the E. coli rrnB gene
   7724..7760    -  CDS            lacZα (fragment): LacZα fragment of β-galactosidase; lacZ fragment
