[The description below was written by a language model from this plasmid's Addgene catalogue record and pLannotate feature annotations shown in this document.]
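Description:
pYPQ166-SpRY is a 7,775 bp Gateway entry clone built on the pYPQ166 backbone for plant CRISPR genome editing. It is maintained in E. coli as a high-copy plasmid through a ColE1/pUC-type origin and selected with spectinomycin via the aadA (SmR) aminoglycoside adenylyltransferase gene. Short fragments annotated as a class 1 integron Pc promoter and a gentamicin resistance gene lie just upstream of this marker. rrnB T1 and T2 terminators sit just upstream of the attL1 site, where they help insulate the cloning region from read-through transcription. Small lacI and lacZα fragments and a T7 promoter outside the cassette appear to be backbone remnants.

The payload lies between attL1 and attR5 recombination sites and encodes zSpRYCas9, a Streptococcus pyogenes Cas9 derivative. It carries an N-terminal 3xFLAG epitope and nuclear localization signal and a second NLS at the C terminus; the automated annotation detects only part of the FLAG repeat. SpRY is the engineered Cas9 variant with greatly relaxed PAM requirements, consistent with the associated work on near PAM-less plant editing. The coding sequence is followed by the pea rbcS-E9 terminator and polyadenylation signal, but the cassette deliberately has no promoter. The attL1/attR5 pairing is designed for multisite Gateway LR assembly. In that reaction this Cas9 module is combined with a second entry clone, typically a guide RNA expression module, and with a destination vector that supplies the promoter driving Cas9. The result is a plant expression construct. The record does not specify the partner vectors or the target plant species.
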