Addgene plasmid #161520: pYPQ166-SpRY
Purpose: Gateway entry plasmid (attL1 & attR5) expressing 3_FLAG-NLS-zSpRYCas9-NLS without promoter
Depositing lab: Yiping Qi. Depositing organization: University of Maryland, College Park. Publication: PAM-less plant genome editing using a CRISPR-SpRY toolbox. Ren Q, Sretenovic S, Liu S, Tang X, Huang L, He Y, Liu L, Guo Y, Zhong Z, Liu G, Cheng Y, Zheng X, Pan C, Yin D, Zhang Y, Li W, Qi L, Li C, Qi Y, Zhang Y. Nat Plants. 2021 Jan 4. pii: 10.1038/s41477-020-00827-4. doi: 10.1038/s41477-020-00827-4. PubMed 33398158.
Backbone
  Vector backbone: pYPQ166
  Total vector size (bp): 7775
  Vector type: Plant Expression, CRISPR ; Gateway compatible zSpRYCas9 entry clone
Growth in bacteria
  Bacterial resistance: Spectinomycin, 50 μg/mL
  Growth temperature: 37°C
  Growth strain: DH5alpha
  Copy number: High Copy
Gene/Insert
  Gene/Insert name: zSpRYCas9 (alt name: 3xFLAG-NLS-zSpRYCas9-NLS)
  Tag / fusion protein: 3X FLAG, NLS (N terminal on insert); NLS (C terminal on insert)
Terms and licenses: Academic/Nonprofit Terms; Industry Terms: Not Available to Industry
How to cite: pYPQ166-SpRY was a gift from Yiping Qi (Addgene plasmid # 161520 ; http://n2t.net/addgene:161520 ; RRID:Addgene_161520)
